Addgene plasmid #123635: pCAG-LpCas12a-2AeGFP
Purpose: Mammalian expression, Genome editing
Depositing lab: Wei Li. Depositing organization: Institute of Zoology, Chinese Academy of Sciences. Publication: Enhanced mammalian genome editing by new Cas12a orthologs with optimized crRNA scaffolds. Teng F, Li J, Cui T, Xu K, Guo L, Gao Q, Feng G, Chen C, Han D, Zhou Q, Li W. Genome Biol. 2019 Feb 5;20(1):15. doi: 10.1186/s13059-019-1620-8. PubMed 30717767.
Backbone
  Vector backbone: pCAG-2AeGFP
  Vector type: Mammalian Expression
Growth in bacteria
  Bacterial resistance: Ampicillin, 100 μg/mL
  Growth temperature: 37°C
  Growth strain: DH5alpha
  Copy number: High Copy
Gene/Insert
  Gene/Insert name: LpCas12a (alt name: LpCpf1)
  Species: Synthetic
  Tag / fusion protein: 3xHA tag (C terminal on insert)
  Cloning method: Ligation Independent Cloning
Terms and licenses: Academic/Nonprofit Terms; Industry Terms: Not Available to Industry
How to cite: pCAG-LpCas12a-2AeGFP was a gift from Wei Li (Addgene plasmid # 123635 ; http://n2t.net/addgene:123635 ; RRID:Addgene_123635)
