[The description below was written by a language model from this plasmid's Addgene catalogue record and pLannotate feature annotations shown in this document.]
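Description:
pCAG-LpCas12a-2AeGFP is a mammalian expression plasmid of about 9.2 kb, built on the pCAG-2AeGFP backbone and intended for genome editing with the Cas12a (Cpf1) ortholog LpCas12a. It is maintained in E. coli as a high-copy plasmid through a ColE1/pUC-type origin and selected with ampicillin via the β-lactamase gene and its native promoter. Remnants of lac regulatory sequence (lac promoter, operator, CAP site, a lacI fragment) and a bom fragment are cloning-vector leftovers with no evident role in the payload.

Expression is driven by the CAG arrangement: the CMV immediate-early enhancer, the chicken β-actin promoter and a chimeric β-actin/β-globin intron, which together give strong, broadly active transcription in mammalian cells. A T7 promoter lies just downstream of the intron, which could in principle allow in vitro transcription of the coding region, although the record does not state that use. The synthetic LpCas12a open reading frame is not itself annotated by the automated feature tables, but it presumably occupies the large unannotated stretch between the T7 promoter and EGFP. The short reverse-strand "pelB" hit inside that region is most likely a spurious match. According to the catalogue entry the nuclease carries a C-terminal 3xHA tag for detection. As the name indicates, it is linked through a 2A self-cleaving peptide to EGFP, so one transcript yields separate nuclease and fluorescent reporter proteins, ending at an SV40 polyadenylation signal. EGFP thus marks transfected cells for monitoring or sorting.

No crRNA cassette is annotated, so the guide would presumably be supplied separately. The depositor and sequencing-derived records differ by only a few nucleotides and agree in layout, although the β-actin promoter is annotated only in the depositor record.
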