Features (pLannotate 1.2.2; 15 found; start..end, strand, type, name):
      8..387     +  enhancer       CMV enhancer: human cytomegalovirus immediate early enhancer
    390..665     +  promoter       chicken β-actin promoter: No description available
    666..1678    +  intron         chimeric intron: chimera between introns from chicken β-actin and rabbit β-globin
   1739..1757    +  promoter       T7 promoter: promoter for bacteriophage T7 RNA polymerase
   3541..3557    -  sig_peptide    pelB signal sequence (fragment): leader peptide for secretion; pelB (fragment)
   5912..6631    +  CDS            EGFP: the original enhanced GFP (Yang et al., 1996) mammalian codon-optimized
   6674..6795    +  polyA_signal   SV40 poly(A) signal: SV40 polyadenylation signal
   6862..6878    -  protein_bind   lac operator: The lac repressor binds to the lac operator to inhibit transcription in E. coli. This inhibition can be relieved by adding lactose or isopropyl-β-D-thiogalactopyranoside (IPTG). lac repressor encoded by lacI
   6886..6916    -  promoter       lac promoter: promoter for the E. coli lac operon
   6931..6952    -  protein_bind   CAP binding site: CAP binding activates transcription in the presence of cAMP. E. coli catabolite activator protein
   6965..7057    -  CDS            lacI (fragment): lac repressor; lacI; The lac repressor binds to the lac operator to inhibit transcription in E. coli. This inhibition can be relieved by adding lactose or isopropyl-β-D-thiogalactopyranoside (IPTG).
   7240..7828    -  rep_origin     ori: high-copy-number ColE1/pMB1/pBR322/pUC origin of replication
   7999..8859    -  CDS            AmpR: β-lactamase; bla; confers resistance to ampicillin, carbenicillin, and related antibiotics
   8860..8964    -  promoter       AmpR promoter: bla
   9035..9079    -  misc_feature   bom (fragment): basis of mobility region from pBR322
>Addgene plasmid #123635 | pCAG-LpCas12a-2AeGFP | depositor full sequence | sequence record 235869 | pCAG-LpCas12a-2AeGFP sequence 9226 bps
ACGCGTTGACATTGATTATTGACTAGTTATTAATAGTAATCAATTACGGGGTCATTAGTTCATAGCCCAT
ATATGGAGTTCCGCGTTACATAACTTACGGTAAATGGCCCGCCTGGCTGACCGCCCAACGACCCCCGCCC
ATTGACGTCAATAATGACGTATGTTCCCATAGTAACGCCAATAGGGACTTTCCATTGACGTCAATGGGTG
GACTATTTACGGTAAACTGCCCACTTGGCAGTACATCAAGTGTATCATATGCCAAGTACGCCCCCTATTG
ACGTCAATGACGGTAAATGGCCCGCCTGGCATTATGCCCAGTACATGACCTTATGGGACTTTCCTACTTG
GCAGTACATCTACGTATTAGTCATCGCTATTACCATGGGTCGAGGTGAGCCCCACGTTCTGCTTCACTCT
CCCCATCTCCCCCCCCTCCCCACCCCCAATTTTGTATTTATTTATTTTTTAATTATTTTGTGCAGCGATG
GGGGCGGGGGGGGGGGGGGCGCGCGCCAGGCGGGGCGGGGCGGGGCGAGGGGCGGGGCGGGGCGAGGCGG
AGAGGTGCGGCGGCAGCCAATCAGAGCGGCGCGCTCCGAAAGTTTCCTTTTATGGCGAGGCGGCGGCGGC
GGCGGCCCTATAAAAAGCGAAGCGCGCGGCGGGCGGGAGTCGCTGCGTTGCCTTCGCCCCGTGCCCCGCT
CCGCGCCGCCTCGCGCCGCCCGCCCCGGCTCTGACTGACCGCGTTACTCCCACAGGTGAGCGGGCGGGAC
GGCCCTTCTCCTCCGGGCTGTAATTAGCGCTTGGTTTAATGACGGCTCGTTTCTTTTCTGTGGCTGCGTG
AAAGCCTTAAAGGGCTCCGGGAGGGCCCTTTGTGCGGGGGGGAGCGGCTCGGGGGGTGCGTGCGTGTGTG
TGTGCGTGGGGAGCGCCGCGTGCGGCCCGCGCTGCCCGGCGGCTGTGAGCGCTGCGGGCGCGGCGCGGGG
CTTTGTGCGCTCCGCGTGTGCGCGAGGGGAGCGCGGCCGGGGGCGGTGCCCCGCGGTGCGGGGGGGCTGC
GAGGGGAACAAAGGCTGCGTGCGGGGTGTGTGCGTGGGGGGGTGAGCAGGGGGTGTGGGCGCGGCGGTCG
GGCTGTAACCCCCCCCTGCACCCCCCTCCCCGAGTTGCTGAGCACGGCCCGGCTTCGGGTGCGGGGCTCC
GTACGGGGCGTGGCGCGGGGCTCGCCGTGCCGGGCGGGGGGTGGCGGCAGGTGGGGGTGCCGGGCGGGGC
GGGGCCGCCTCGGGCCGGGGAGGGCTCGGGGGAGGGGCGCGGCGGCCCCCGGAGCGCCGGCGGCTGTCGA
GGCGCGGCGAGCCGCAGCCATTGCCTTTTATGGTAATCGTGCGAGAGGGCGCAGGGACTTCCTTTGTCCC
AAATCTGTGCGGAGCCGAAATCTGGGAGGCGCCGCCGCACCCCCTCTAGCGGGCGCGGGGCGAAGCGGTG
CGGCGCCGGCAGGAAGGAAATGGGCGGGGAGGGCCTTCGTGCGTCGCCGCGCCGCCGTCCCCTTCTCCAT
CTCCAGCCTCGGGGCTGTCCGCAGGGGGACGGCTGCCTTCGGGGGGGACGGGGCAGGGCGGGGTTCGGCT
TCTGGCGTGTGACCGGCGGCTCTAGCGCCTCTGCTAACCATGTTCATGCCTTCTTCTTTTTCCTACAGCT
CCTGGGCAACGTGCTGGTTATTGTGCTGTCTCATCATTTTGGCAAAGCTAGTGAATTCTAATACGACTCA
CTATAGGCCGCCACCATGCCCAAGAAGAAGAGGAAGGTTCCCGGGATGATCATGAACAACGTGACCGGCG
ACTTCAGCGAGTTCGTGGCCATCAGCAAGGTGCAGAAGACCCTGCGCAACGAGCTGCGCCCCACCCCCCT
GACCATGAAGCACATCAAGCAGAAGGGCATCATCACCGAGGACGAGTACAAGACCCAGCAGAGCCTGGAG
CTGAAGCGCATCGCCGACGGCTACTACCGCGACTACATCACCCACAAGCTGAACGACACCAACAACCTGG
ACTTCCGCAACCTGTTCGAGGCCATCGAGGAGAAGTACAAGAAGAACGACAAGGACAACCGCGACAAGCT
GGACCTGGTGGAGAAGAGCAAGCGCGGCGAGATCGCCAAGCTGCTGAGCGCCGACGACAACTTCAAGAGC
ATGTTCGAGGCCAAGCTGATCACCCAGCTGCTGCCCGTGTACGTGGAGCAGAACTACATCGGCGAGGACA
AGGAGAAGGCCCTGGAGACCATCGCCCTGTTCAAGGGCTTCACCACCTACTTCACCGACTACTTCAACAT
CCGCAAGAACATGTTCAAGGAGAACGGCGGCGCCAGCAGCATCTGCTACCGCATCGTGAACGTGAACGCC
AGCATCTTCTACGACAACCTGAAGACCTTCATGTGCATCAAGGAGAAGGCCGAGACCGAGATCGCCCTGA
TCGAGGAGGAGCTGACCGAGCTGCTGGACAGCTGGCGCCTGGAGCACATCTTCAGCGAGGACTACTACAA
CGAGCTGCTGGCCCAGAAGGGCATCGACTACTACAACCAGATCTGCGGCGACGTGAACAAGCACATGAAC
CTGTACTGCCAGCAGAACAAGCTGAAGGCCAACGTGTTCAAGATGACCAAGCTGCAGAAGCAGATCATGG
GCATCAGCGAGAAGGCCTTCGAGATCCCCCCCATGTACCAGAACGACGAGGAGGTGTACGCCGCCTTCAA
CGGCTTCATCAGCCGCCTGGAGGAGGTGAAGCTGATCGACCGCCTGGGCAACGTGCTGCAGAACAGCAAC
ATCTACGACACCGCCAAGATCTACATCAACGCCCGCTGCTACACCAACGTGAGCAGCTACGTGTACGGCG
GCTGGGGCGTGATCGAGAGCGCCATCGAGCGCTACTGGTACAACACCATCGCCGGCAAGGGCCAGAGCAA
GGCCAAGAAGATCGAGAAGGCCAAGAAGGACAACAAGTTCATGAGCGTGAAGGAGCTGGACAGCATCGTG
AGCGACTACGAGCCCGACTACTTCAACGCCAGCAACATGGACGACGACAACAGCGGCCGCGCCTTCAGCG
GCCACGGCGTGCTGGGCTACTTCAACAAGATGAGCAAGCTGCTGGCCAACATGAGCCTGCACACCATCAC
CTACGACAGCGGCGACAGCCTGATCGAGAACAAGGAGACCGCCCTGAACATCAAGAAGGACCTGGACGAC
ATCATGAGCATCTACCACTGGCTGCAGACCTTCATCATCGACGAGGTGGTGGAGAAGGACAACGCCTTCT
ACGCCGAGCTGGAGGACATCTACTACGAGCTGGAGAACGTGGTGACCCTGTACGACCGCATCCGCAACTA
CGTGACCCGCAAGCCCTACAGCACCCAGAAGTTCAAGCTTAACTTCGCCAGCCCCACCCTGGCCAGCGGC
TGGAGCCGCAGCAAGGAGTTCGACAACAACGCCATCATCCTGCTGCGCAACAACAAGTACTACATCGCCA
TCTTCAACGTGAACAACAAGCCCGACAAGCAGATCATCAAGGGCAGCGAGGAGCAGCGCCTGAGCACCGA
CTACAAGAAGATGGTGTACAACCTGCTGCCCGGCCCCAACAAGATGCTGCCCTGGGTGTTCATCAAGAGC
AACACCGGCAAGCGCGACTACAACCCCAGCAGCTACATCCTGGAGGGCTACGAGAAGAACCGCCACATCA
AGAGCAGCGGCAACTTCGACATCAACTACTGCCACGACCTGATCGACTACTACAAGGCCTGCATCAACAA
GCACCCCGAGTGGAAGAACTACGGCTTCAAGTTCAAGGAGACCACCCAGTACAACGACATCGGCCAGTTC
TACAAGGACGTGGAGAAGCAGGGCTACAGCATCAGCTGGGCCTACATCAGCGAGGCCGACATCAACCGCC
TGGACGAGGAGGGCAAGATCTACCTGTTCGAGATCTACAACAAGGACCTGAGCAGCCACAGCACCGGCAA
GGACAACCTGCACACCATGTACCTGAAGAACATCTTCAGCGAGGACAACCTGAAGAACATCTGCATCGAG
CTGAACGGCAACGCCGAGCTGTTCTACCGCAAGAGCAGCATGAAGCGCAACATCACCCACAAGAAGGACA
CCGTGCTGGTGAACAAGACCTACATCAACGAGGCCGGCGTGCGCGTGAGCCTGACCGACGAGGACTACAT
CAAGGTGTACAACTACTACAACAACGACTACGTGATCGACGTGGAGAAGGACAAGAAGCTGGTGGAGATC
CTGGAGCGCATCGGCCACCGCAAGAACCCCATCGACATCATCAAGGACAAGCGCTACACCGAGGACAAGT
ACTTCCTGCACTTCCCCATCACCATCAACTACGGCGTGGACGACGAGAACATCAACGCCAAGATGATCGA
GTACATCGCCAAGCACAACAACATGAACGTGATCGGCATCGACCGCGGCGAGCGCAACCTGATCTACATC
AGCGTGATCAACAACAAGGGCAACATCATCGAGCAGAAGAGCTTCAACCTGGTGAACAACTACGACTACA
AGAACAAGCTGAAGAACATGGAGAAGACCCGCGACAACGCCCGCAAGAACTGGCAGGAGATCGGCAAGAT
CAAGGACGTGAAGAACGGCTACCTGAGCGGCGTGATCAGCAAGATCGCCCGCATGGTGGTGGACTACAAC
GCCATCATCGTGATGGAGGACCTGAACCGCGGCTTCAAGCGCGGCCGCTTCAAGGTGGAGCGCCAGGTGT
ACCAGAAGTTCGAGAACATGCTGATCAGCAAGCTGAACTACCTGGTGTTCAAGGAGAAGAAGGCCGACGA
GAACGGCGGCATCCTGAAGGGCTACCAGCTGACCTACCTGCCCAAGAGCGCCCTGCAGATCGGCAAGCAG
TGCGGCTGCATCTTCTACGTGCCCGCCGCCTACACCAGCAAGATCGACCCCGCCACCGGCTTCATCAACA
TCTTCGACTTCAAGAAGTACAGCGGCAGCGCCATCAACGCCAAGGTGAAGGACAAGAAGGAGTTCCTGAT
GAGCATGAACAGCATCCGCTACGTGAACGAGGGCAGCGCCGAGTACGAGAAGATCGGCCACCGCCAGCTG
TTCGCCTTCAGCTTCGACTACAACAACTTCAAGACCTACAACGTGAGCATCCCCGTGAACGAGTGGACCA
CCTACACCTACGGCGAGCGCATCAAGAAGCTGTACAAGGACGGCCGCTGGAGCGGCAGCGAGGTGCTGAA
CCTGACCGAGGACCTGATCGAGCTGATGGAGCAGTACGGCATCGAGTACAAGGACGGCCACGACATCCGC
GAGGACATCAGCCACATGGACGAGATGCGCAACGCCGACTTCATCTGCAACCTGTTCGAGAAGTTCAAGT
ACACCGTGCAGCTGCGCAACAGCAAGAGCGAGGCCGAGGGCGACGACTACGACCGCCTGGTGAGCCCCGT
GCTGAACAGCCACAACGGCTTCTTCGACAGCAGCGACTACAAGGAGAACGAGAAGAGCGACGACATCATC
GACGACAAGCAGATCATGCCCAAGGACGCCGACGCCAACGGCGCCTACTGCATCGCCCTGAAGGGCCTGT
ACGAGATCAACAAGATCAAGGAGAACTGGAGCGACGACAAGAAGCTGAAGGAGAGCGAGCTGTACATCGG
CGTGACCGAGTGGCTGGACTACATCCAGAACCGCCGCTTCGAGGCTAGCCCAAAGAAGAAGAGGAAAGTC
TCTAGATACCCTTATGATGTTCCAGATTATGCCGGATACCCATACGATGTCCCTGACTATGCAGGCTCCT
ACCCTTATGACGTCCCAGACTACGCCGGATCCAGGTCCGGCGGCGGAGAGGGCAGAGGAAGTCTTCTAAC
ATGCGGTGACGTGGAGGAGAATCCCGGCCCAATGGTGAGCAAGGGCGAGGAGCTGTTCACCGGGGTGGTG
CCCATCCTGGTCGAGCTGGACGGCGACGTAAACGGCCACAAGTTCAGCGTGTCCGGCGAGGGCGAGGGCG
ATGCCACCTACGGCAAGCTGACCCTGAAGTTCATCTGCACCACCGGCAAGCTGCCCGTGCCCTGGCCCAC
CCTCGTGACCACCCTGACCTACGGCGTGCAGTGCTTCAGCCGCTACCCCGACCACATGAAGCAGCACGAC
TTCTTCAAGTCCGCCATGCCCGAAGGCTACGTCCAGGAGCGCACCATCTTCTTCAAGGACGACGGCAACT
ACAAGACCCGCGCCGAGGTGAAGTTCGAGGGCGACACCCTGGTGAACCGCATCGAGCTGAAGGGCATCGA
CTTCAAGGAGGACGGCAACATCCTGGGGCACAAGCTGGAGTACAACTACAACAGCCACAACGTCTATATC
ATGGCCGACAAGCAGAAGAACGGCATCAAGGTGAACTTCAAGATCCGCCACAACATCGAGGACGGCAGCG
TGCAGCTCGCCGACCACTACCAGCAGAACACCCCCATCGGCGACGGCCCCGTGCTGCTGCCCGACAACCA
CTACCTGAGCACCCAGTCCGCCCTGAGCAAAGACCCCAACGAGAAGCGCGATCACATGGTCCTGCTGGAG
TTCGTGACCGCCGCCGGGATCACTCTCGGCATGGACGAGCTGTACAAGTAACTGCAGCGCGGGGATCTCA
TGCTGGAGTTCTTCGCCCACCCCAACTTGTTTATTGCAGCTTATAATGGTTACAAATAAAGCAATAGCAT
CACAAATTTCACAAATAAAGCATTTTTTTCACTGCATTCTAGTTGTGGTTTGTCCAAACTCATCAATGTA
TCTTATTAATTAACGTCGACCTCTAGCTAGAGCTTGGCGTAATCATGGTCATAGCTGTTTCCTGTGTGAA
ATTGTTATCCGCTCACAATTCCACACAACATACGAGCCGGAAGCATAAAGTGTAAAGCCTAGGGTGCCTA
ATGAGTGAGCTAACTCACATTAATTGCGTTGCGCTCACTGCCCGCTTTCCAGTCGGGAAACCTGTCGTGC
CAGCTGCATTAATGAATCGGCCAACGCGCGGGGAGAGGCGGTTTGCGTATTGGGCGCTCTTCCGCTTCCT
CGCTCACTGACTCGCTGCGCTCGGTCGTTCGGCTGCGGCGAGCGGTATCAGCTCACTCAAAGGCGGTAAT
ACGGTTATCCACAGAATCAGGGGATAACGCAGGAAAGAACATGTGAGCAAAAGGCCAGCAAAAGGCCAGG
AACCGTAAAAAGGCCGCGTTGCTGGCGTTTTTCCATAGGCTCCGCCCCCCTGACGAGCATCACAAAAATC
GACGCTCAAGTCAGAGGTGGCGAAACCCGACAGGACTATAAAGATACCAGGCGTTTCCCCCTGGAAGCTC
CCTCGTGCGCTCTCCTGTTCCGACCCTGCCGCTTACCGGATACCTGTCCGCCTTTCTCCCTTCGGGAAGC
GTGGCGCTTTCTCATAGCTCACGCTGTAGGTATCTCAGTTCGGTGTAGGTCGTTCGCTCCAAGCTGGGCT
GTGTGCACGAACCCCCCGTTCAGCCCGACCGCTGCGCCTTATCCGGTAACTATCGTCTTGAGTCCAACCC
GGTAAGACACGACTTATCGCCACTGGCAGCAGCCACTGGTAACAGGATTAGCAGAGCGAGGTATGTAGGC
GGTGCTACAGAGTTCTTGAAGTGGTGGCCTAACTACGGCTACACTAGAAGAACAGTATTTGGTATCTGCG
CTCTGCTGAAGCCAGTTACCTTCGGAAAAAGAGTTGGTAGCTCTTGATCCGGCAAACAAACCACCGCTGG
TAGCGGTGGTTTTTTTGTTTGCAAGCAGCAGATTACGCGCAGAAAAAAAGGATCTCAAGAAGATCCTTTG
ATCTTTTCTACGGGGTCTGACGCTCAGTGGAACGAAAACTCACGTTAAGGGATTTTGGTCATGAGATTAT
CAAAAAGGATCTTCACCTAGATCCTTTTAAATTAAAAATGAAGTTTTAAATCAATCTAAAGTATATATGA
GTAAACTTGGTCTGACAGTTACCAATGCTTAATCAGTGAGGCACCTATCTCAGCGATCTGTCTATTTCGT
TCATCCATAGTTGCCTGACTCCCCGTCGTGTAGATAACTACGATACGGGAGGGCTTACCATCTGGCCCCA
GTGCTGCAATGATACCGCGAGACCCACGCTCACCGGCTCCAGATTTATCAGCAATAAACCAGCCAGCCGG
AAGGGCCGAGCGCAGAAGTGGTCCTGCAACTTTATCCGCCTCCATCCAGTCTATTAATTGTTGCCGGGAA
GCTAGAGTAAGTAGTTCGCCAGTTAATAGTTTGCGCAACGTTGTTGCCATTGCTACAGGCATCGTGGTGT
CACGCTCGTCGTTTGGTATGGCTTCATTCAGCTCCGGTTCCCAACGATCAAGGCGAGTTACATGATCCCC
CATGTTGTGCAAAAAAGCGGTTAGCTCCTTCGGTCCTCCGATCGTTGTCAGAAGTAAGTTGGCCGCAGTG
TTATCACTCATGGTTATGGCAGCACTGCATAATTCTCTTACTGTCATGCCATCCGTAAGATGCTTTTCTG
TGACTGGTGAGTACTCAACCAAGTCATTCTGAGAATAGTGTATGCGGCGACCGAGTTGCTCTTGCCCGGC
GTCAATACGGGATAATACCGCGCCACATAGCAGAACTTTAAAAGTGCTCATCATTGGAAAACGTTCTTCG
GGGCGAAAACTCTCAAGGATCTTACCGCTGTTGAGATCCAGTTCGATGTAACCCACTCGTGCACCCAACT
GATCTTCAGCATCTTTTACTTTCACCAGCGTTTCTGGGTGAGCAAAAACAGGAAGGCAAAATGCCGCAAA
AAAGGGAATAAGGGCGACACGGAAATGTTGAATACTCATACTCTTCCTTTTTCAATATTATTGAAGCATT
TATCAGGGTTATTGTCTCATGAGCGGATACATATTTGAATGTATTTAGAAAAATAAACAAATAGGGGTTC
CGCGCACATTTCCCCGAAAAGTGCCACCTGACGTCGACGGATCGGGAGATCGATCTCCCGATCCCCTAGG
GTCGACTCTCAGTACAATCTGCTCTGATGCCGCATAGTTAAGCCAGTATCTGCTCCCTGCTTGTGTGTTG
GAGGTCGCTGAGTAGTGCGCGAGCAAAATTTAAGCTACAACAAGGCAAGGCTTGACCGACAATTGCATGA
AGAATCTGCTTAGGGTTAGGCGTTTTGCGCTGCTTCGCGATGTACGGGCCAGATAT
