Features (pLannotate 1.2.2; 14 found; start..end, strand, type, name):
      8..387     +  enhancer       CMV enhancer: human cytomegalovirus immediate early enhancer
    666..1682    +  intron         chimeric intron: chimera between introns from chicken β-actin and rabbit β-globin
   1743..1761    +  promoter       T7 promoter: promoter for bacteriophage T7 RNA polymerase
   3545..3561    -  sig_peptide    pelB signal sequence (fragment): leader peptide for secretion; pelB (fragment)
   5916..6635    +  CDS            EGFP: the original enhanced GFP (Yang et al., 1996) mammalian codon-optimized
   6678..6799    +  polyA_signal   SV40 poly(A) signal: SV40 polyadenylation signal
   6866..6882    -  protein_bind   lac operator: The lac repressor binds to the lac operator to inhibit transcription in E. coli. This inhibition can be relieved by adding lactose or isopropyl-β-D-thiogalactopyranoside (IPTG). lac repressor encoded by lacI
   6890..6920    -  promoter       lac promoter: promoter for the E. coli lac operon
   6935..6956    -  protein_bind   CAP binding site: CAP binding activates transcription in the presence of cAMP. E. coli catabolite activator protein
   6969..7061    -  CDS            lacI (fragment): lac repressor; lacI; The lac repressor binds to the lac operator to inhibit transcription in E. coli. This inhibition can be relieved by adding lactose or isopropyl-β-D-thiogalactopyranoside (IPTG).
   7244..7832    -  rep_origin     ori: high-copy-number ColE1/pMB1/pBR322/pUC origin of replication
   8003..8863    -  CDS            AmpR: β-lactamase; bla; confers resistance to ampicillin, carbenicillin, and related antibiotics
   8864..8968    -  promoter       AmpR promoter: bla
   9039..9083    -  misc_feature   bom (fragment): basis of mobility region from pBR322
>Addgene plasmid #123635 | pCAG-LpCas12a-2AeGFP | addgene full sequence | sequence record 241191 | Addgene NGS Result
ACGCGTTGACATTGATTATTGACTAGTTATTAATAGTAATCAATTACGGGGTCATTAGTTCATAGCCCAT
ATATGGAGTTCCGCGTTACATAACTTACGGTAAATGGCCCGCCTGGCTGACCGCCCAACGACCCCCGCCC
ATTGACGTCAATAATGACGTATGTTCCCATAGTAACGCCAATAGGGACTTTCCATTGACGTCAATGGGTG
GAGTATTTACGGTAAACTGCCCACTTGGCAGTACATCAAGTGTATCATATGCCAAGTACGCCCCCTATTG
ACGTCAATGACGGTAAATGGCCCGCCTGGCATTATGCCCAGTACATGACCTTATGGGACTTTCCTACTTG
GCAGTACATCTACGTATTAGTCATCGCTATTACCATGGTCGAGGTGAGCCCCACGTTCTGCTTCACTCTC
CCCATCTCCCCCCCCTCCCCACCCCCAATTTTGTATTTATTTATTTTTTAATTATTTTGTGCAGCGATGG
GGGCGGGGGGGGGGGGGGNSGCGCGCCRGGSGGGGSGGGGSGGGGSGGGGGGSGGGGSGGGGSGRGGSGG
RGRGGKGCGGCGGCAGCCAATCAGAGCGGCGCGCTCCGAAAGTTTCCTTTTATGGCGAGGCGGCGGCGGC
GGCGGCCCTATAAAAAGCGAAGCGCGCGGCGGGCGGGAGTCGCTGCGCGCTGCCTTCGCCCCGTGCCCCG
CTCCGCCGCCGCCTCGCGCCGCCCGCCCCGGCTCTGACTGACCGCGTTACTCCCACAGGTGAGCGGGCGG
GACGGCCCTTCTCCTCCGGGCTGTAATTAGCGCTTGGTTTAATGACGGCTTGTTTCTTTTCTGTGGCTGC
GTGAAAGCCTTGAGGGGCTCCGGGAGGGCCCTTTGTGCGGGGGGAGCGGCTCGGGGGGTGCGTGCGTGTG
TGTGTGCGTGGGGAGCGCCGCGTGCGGCTCCGCGCTGCCCGGCGGCTGTGAGCGCTGCGGGCGCGGCGCG
GGGCTTTGTGCGCTCCGCAGTGTGCGCGAGGGGAGCGCGGCCGGGGGCGGTGCCCCGCGGTGCGGGGGGG
GCTGCGAGGGGAACAAAGGCTGCGTGCGGGGTGTGTGCGTGGGGGGGTGAGCAGGGGGTGTGGGCGCGTC
GGTCGGGCTGCAACCCCCCCTGCACCCCCCTCCCCGAGTTGCTGAGCACGGCCCGGCTTCGGGTGCGGGG
CTCCGTACGGGGCGTGGCGCGGGGCTCGCCGTGCCGGGCGGGGGGTGGCGGCAGGTGGGGGTGCCGGGCG
GGGCGGGGCCGCCTCGGGCCGGGGAGGGCTCGGGGGAGGGGCGCGGCGGCCCCCGGAGCGCCGGCGGCTG
TCGAGGCGCGGCGAGCCGCAGCCATTGCCTTTTATGGTAATCGTGCGAGAGGGCGCAGGGACTTCCTTTG
TCCCAAATCTGTGCGGAGCCGAAATCTGGGAGGCGCCGCCGCACCCCCTCTAGCGGGCGCGGGGCGAAGC
GGTGCGGCGCCGGCAGGAAGGAAATGGGCGGGGAGGGCCTTCGTGCGTCGCCGCGCCGCCGTCCCCTTCT
CCCTCTCCAGCCTCGGGGCTGTCCGCGGGGGGACGGCTGCCTTCGGGGGGGACGGGGCAGGGCGGGGTTC
GGCTTCTGGCGTGTGACCGGCGGCTCTAGCGCCTCTGCTAACCATGTTCATGCCTTCTTCTTTTTCCTAC
AGCTCCTGGGCAACGTGCTGGTTATTGTGCTGTCTCATCATTTTGGCAAAGCTAGTGAATTCTAATACGA
CTCACTATAGGCCGCCACCATGCCCAAGAAGAAGAGGAAGGTTCCCGGGATGATCATGAACAACGTGACC
GGCGACTTCAGCGAGTTCGTGGCCATCAGCAAGGTGCAGAAGACCCTGCGCAACGAGCTGCGCCCCACCC
CCCTGACCATGAAGCACATCAAGCAGAAGGGCATCATCACCGAGGACGAGTACAAGACCCAGCAGAGCCT
GGAGCTGAAGCGCATCGCCGACGGCTACTACCGCGACTACATCACCCACAAGCTGAACGACACCAACAAC
CTGGACTTCCGCAACCTGTTCGAGGCCATCGAGGAGAAGTACAAGAAGAACGACAAGGACAACCGCGACA
AGCTGGACCTGGTGGAGAAGAGCAAGCGCGGCGAGATCGCCAAGCTGCTGAGCGCCGACGACAACTTCAA
GAGCATGTTCGAGGCCAAGCTGATCACCCAGCTGCTGCCCGTGTACGTGGAGCAGAACTACATCGGCGAG
GACAAGGAGAAGGCCCTGGAGACCATCGCCCTGTTCAAGGGCTTCACCACCTACTTCACCGACTACTTCA
ACATCCGCAAGAACATGTTCAAGGAGAACGGCGGCGCCAGCAGCATCTGCTACCGCATCGTGAACGTGAA
CGCCAGCATCTTCTACGACAACCTGAAGACCTTCATGTGCATCAAGGAGAAGGCCGAGACCGAGATCGCC
CTGATCGAGGAGGAGCTGACCGAGCTGCTGGACAGCTGGCGCCTGGAGCACATCTTCAGCGAGGACTACT
ACAACGAGCTGCTGGCCCAGAAGGGCATCGACTACTACAACCAGATCTGCGGCGACGTGAACAAGCACAT
GAACCTGTACTGCCAGCAGAACAAGCTGAAGGCCAACGTGTTCAAGATGACCAAGCTGCAGAAGCAGATC
ATGGGCATCAGCGAGAAGGCCTTCGAGATCCCCCCCATGTACCAGAACGACGAGGAGGTGTACGCCGCCT
TCAACGGCTTCATCAGCCGCCTGGAGGAGGTGAAGCTGATCGACCGCCTGGGCAACGTGCTGCAGAACAG
CAACATCTACGACACCGCCAAGATCTACATCAACGCCCGCTGCTACACCAACGTGAGCAGCTACGTGTAC
GGCGGCTGGGGCGTGATCGAGAGCGCCATCGAGCGCTACTGGTACAACACCATCGCCGGCAAGGGCCAGA
GCAAGGCCAAGAAGATCGAGAAGGCCAAGAAGGACAACAAGTTCATGAGCGTGAAGGAGCTGGACAGCAT
CGTGAGCGACTACGAGCCCGACTACTTCAACGCCAGCAACATGGACGACGACAACAGCGGCCGCGCCTTC
AGCGGCCACGGCGTGCTGGGCTACTTCAACAAGATGAGCAAGCTGCTGGCCAACATGAGCCTGCACACCA
TCACCTACGACAGCGGCGACAGCCTGATCGAGAACAAGGAGACCGCCCTGAACATCAAGAAGGACCTGGA
CGACATCATGAGCATCTACCACTGGCTGCAGACCTTCATCATCGACGAGGTGGTGGAGAAGGACAACGCC
TTCTACGCCGAGCTGGAGGACATCTACTACGAGCTGGAGAACGTGGTGACCCTGTACGACCGCATCCGCA
ACTACGTGACCCGCAAGCCCTACAGCACCCAGAAGTTCAAGCTTAACTTCGCCAGCCCCACCCTGGCCAG
CGGCTGGAGCCGCAGCAAGGAGTTCGACAACAACGCCATCATCCTGCTGCGCAACAACAAGTACTACATC
GCCATCTTCAACGTGAACAACAAGCCCGACAAGCAGATCATCAAGGGCAGCGAGGAGCAGCGCCTGAGCA
CCGACTACAAGAAGATGGTGTACAACCTGCTGCCCGGCCCCAACAAGATGCTGCCCTGGGTGTTCATCAA
GAGCAACACCGGCAAGCGCGACTACAACCCCAGCAGCTACATCCTGGAGGGCTACGAGAAGAACCGCCAC
ATCAAGAGCAGCGGCAACTTCGACATCAACTACTGCCACGACCTGATCGACTACTACAAGGCCTGCATCA
ACAAGCACCCCGAGTGGAAGAACTACGGCTTCAAGTTCAAGGAGACCACCCAGTACAACGACATCGGCCA
GTTCTACAAGGACGTGGAGAAGCAGGGCTACAGCATCAGCTGGGCCTACATCAGCGAGGCCGACATCAAC
CGCCTGGACGAGGAGGGCAAGATCTACCTGTTCGAGATCTACAACAAGGACCTGAGCAGCCACAGCACCG
GCAAGGACAACCTGCACACCATGTACCTGAAGAACATCTTCAGCGAGGACAACCTGAAGAACATCTGCAT
CGAGCTGAACGGCAACGCCGAGCTGTTCTACCGCAAGAGCAGCATGAAGCGCAACATCACCCACAAGAAG
GACACCGTGCTGGTGAACAAGACCTACATCAACGAGGCCGGCGTGCGCGTGAGCCTGACCGACGAGGACT
ACATCAAGGTGTACAACTACTACAACAACGACTACGTGATCGACGTGGAGAAGGACAAGAAGCTGGTGGA
GATCCTGGAGCGCATCGGCCACCGCAAGAACCCCATCGACATCATCAAGGACAAGCGCTACACCGAGGAC
AAGTACTTCCTGCACTTCCCCATCACCATCAACTACGGCGTGGACGACGAGAACATCAACGCCAAGATGA
TCGAGTACATCGCCAAGCACAACAACATGAACGTGATCGGCATCGACCGCGGCGAGCGCAACCTGATCTA
CATCAGCGTGATCAACAACAAGGGCAACATCATCGAGCAGAAGAGCTTCAACCTGGTGAACAACTACGAC
TACAAGAACAAGCTGAAGAACATGGAGAAGACCCGCGACAACGCCCGCAAGAACTGGCAGGAGATCGGCA
AGATCAAGGACGTGAAGAACGGCTACCTGAGCGGCGTGATCAGCAAGATCGCCCGCATGGTGGTGGACTA
CAACGCCATCATCGTGATGGAGGACCTGAACCGCGGCTTCAAGCGCGGCCGCTTCAAGGTGGAGCGCCAG
GTGTACCAGAAGTTCGAGAACATGCTGATCAGCAAGCTGAACTACCTGGTGTTCAAGGAGAAGAAGGCCG
ACGAGAACGGCGGCATCCTGAAGGGCTACCAGCTGACCTACCTGCCCAAGAGCGCCCTGCAGATCGGCAA
GCAGTGCGGCTGCATCTTCTACGTGCCCGCCGCCTACACCAGCAAGATCGACCCCGCCACCGGCTTCATC
AACATCTTCGACTTCAAGAAGTACAGCGGCAGCGCCATCAACGCCAAGGTGAAGGACAAGAAGGAGTTCC
TGATGAGCATGAACAGCATCCGCTACGTGAACGAGGGCAGCGCCGAGTACGAGAAGATCGGCCACCGCCA
GCTGTTCGCCTTCAGCTTCGACTACAACAACTTCAAGACCTACAACGTGAGCATCCCCGTGAACGAGTGG
ACCACCTACACCTACGGCGAGCGCATCAAGAAGCTGTACAAGGACGGCCGCTGGAGCGGCAGCGAGGTGC
TGAACCTGACCGAGGACCTGATCGAGCTGATGGAGCAGTACGGCATCGAGTACAAGGACGGCCACGACAT
CCGCGAGGACATCAGCCACATGGACGAGATGCGCAACGCCGACTTCATCTGCAACCTGTTCGAGAAGTTC
AAGTACACCGTGCAGCTGCGCAACAGCAAGAGCGAGGCCGAGGGCGACGACTACGACCGCCTGGTGAGCC
CCGTGCTGAACAGCCACAACGGCTTCTTCGACAGCAGCGACTACAAGGAGAACGAGAAGAGCGACGACAT
CATCGACGACAAGCAGATCATGCCCAAGGACGCCGACGCCAACGGCGCCTACTGCATCGCCCTGAAGGGC
CTGTACGAGATCAACAAGATCAAGGAGAACTGGAGCGACGACAAGAAGCTGAAGGAGAGCGAGCTGTACA
TCGGCGTGACCGAGTGGCTGGACTACATCCAGAACCGCCGCTTCGAGGCTAGCCCAAAGAAGAAGAGGAA
AGTCTCTAGATACCCTTATGATGTTCCAGATTATGCCGGATACCCATACGATGTCCCTGACTATGCAGGC
TCCTACCCTTATGACGTCCCAGACTACGCCGGATCCAGGTCCGGCGGCGGAGAGGGCAGAGGAAGTCTTC
TAACATGCGGTGACGTGGAGGAGAATCCCGGCCCAATGGTGAGCAAGGGCGAGGAGCTGTTCACCGGGGT
GGTGCCCATCCTGGTCGAGCTGGACGGCGACGTAAACGGCCACAAGTTCAGCGTGTCCGGCGAGGGCGAG
GGCGATGCCACCTACGGCAAGCTGACCCTGAAGTTCATCTGCACCACCGGCAAGCTGCCCGTGCCCTGGC
CCACCCTCGTGACCACCCTGACCTACGGCGTGCAGTGCTTCAGCCGCTACCCCGACCACATGAAGCAGCA
CGACTTCTTCAAGTCCGCCATGCCCGAAGGCTACGTCCAGGAGCGCACCATCTTCTTCAAGGACGACGGC
AACTACAAGACCCGCGCCGAGGTGAAGTTCGAGGGCGACACCCTGGTGAACCGCATCGAGCTGAAGGGCA
TCGACTTCAAGGAGGACGGCAACATCCTGGGGCACAAGCTGGAGTACAACTACAACAGCCACAACGTCTA
TATCATGGCCGACAAGCAGAAGAACGGCATCAAGGTGAACTTCAAGATCCGCCACAACATCGAGGACGGC
AGCGTGCAGCTCGCCGACCACTACCAGCAGAACACCCCCATCGGCGACGGCCCCGTGCTGCTGCCCGACA
ACCACTACCTGAGCACCCAGTCCGCCCTGAGCAAAGACCCCAACGAGAAGCGCGATCACATGGTCCTGCT
GGAGTTCGTGACCGCCGCCGGGATCACTCTCGGCATGGACGAGCTGTACAAGTAACTGCAGCGCGGGGAT
CTCATGCTGGAGTTCTTCGCCCACCCCAACTTGTTTATTGCAGCTTATAATGGTTACAAATAAAGCAATA
GCATCACAAATTTCACAAATAAAGCATTTTTTTCACTGCATTCTAGTTGTGGTTTGTCCAAACTCATCAA
TGTATCTTATTAATTAACGTCGACCTCTAGCTAGAGCTTGGCGTAATCATGGTCATAGCTGTTTCCTGTG
TGAAATTGTTATCCGCTCACAATTCCACACAACATACGAGCCGGAAGCATAAAGTGTAAAGCCTAGGGTG
CCTAATGAGTGAGCTAACTCACATTAATTGCGTTGCGCTCACTGCCCGCTTTCCAGTCGGGAAACCTGTC
GTGCCAGCTGCATTAATGAATCGGCCAACGCGCGGGGAGAGGCGGTTTGCGTATTGGGCGCTCTTCCGCT
TCCTCGCTCACTGACTCGCTGCGCTCGGTCGTTCGGCTGCGGCGAGCGGTATCAGCTCACTCAAAGGCGG
TAATACGGTTATCCACAGAATCAGGGGATAACGCAGGAAAGAACATGTGAGCAAAAGGCCAGCAAAAGGC
CAGGAACCGTAAAAAGGCCGCGTTGCTGGCGTTTTTCCATAGGCTCCGCCCCCCTGACGAGCATCACAAA
AATCGACGCTCAAGTCAGAGGTGGCGAAACCCGACAGGACTATAAAGATACCAGGCGTTTCCCCCTGGAA
GCTCCCTCGTGCGCTCTCCTGTTCCGACCCTGCCGCTTACCGGATACCTGTCCGCCTTTCTCCCTTCGGG
AAGCGTGGCGCTTTCTCATAGCTCACGCTGTAGGTATCTCAGTTCGGTGTAGGTCGTTCGCTCCAAGCTG
GGCTGTGTGCACGAACCCCCCGTTCAGCCCGACCGCTGCGCCTTATCCGGTAACTATCGTCTTGAGTCCA
ACCCGGTAAGACACGACTTATCGCCACTGGCAGCAGCCACTGGTAACAGGATTAGCAGAGCGAGGTATGT
AGGCGGTGCTACAGAGTTCTTGAAGTGGTGGCCTAACTACGGCTACACTAGAAGAACAGTATTTGGTATC
TGCGCTCTGCTGAAGCCAGTTACCTTCGGAAAAAGAGTTGGTAGCTCTTGATCCGGCAAACAAACCACCG
CTGGTAGCGGTGGTTTTTTTGTTTGCAAGCAGCAGATTACGCGCAGAAAAAAAGGATCTCAAGAAGATCC
TTTGATCTTTTCTACGGGGTCTGACGCTCAGTGGAACGAAAACTCACGTTAAGGGATTTTGGTCATGAGA
TTATCAAAAAGGATCTTCACCTAGATCCTTTTAAATTAAAAATGAAGTTTTAAATCAATCTAAAGTATAT
ATGAGTAAACTTGGTCTGACAGTTACCAATGCTTAATCAGTGAGGCACCTATCTCAGCGATCTGTCTATT
TCGTTCATCCATAGTTGCCTGACTCCCCGTCGTGTAGATAACTACGATACGGGAGGGCTTACCATCTGGC
CCCAGTGCTGCAATGATACCGCGAGACCCACGCTCACCGGCTCCAGATTTATCAGCAATAAACCAGCCAG
CCGGAAGGGCCGAGCGCAGAAGTGGTCCTGCAACTTTATCCGCCTCCATCCAGTCTATTAATTGTTGCCG
GGAAGCTAGAGTAAGTAGTTCGCCAGTTAATAGTTTGCGCAACGTTGTTGCCATTGCTACAGGCATCGTG
GTGTCACGCTCGTCGTTTGGTATGGCTTCATTCAGCTCCGGTTCCCAACGATCAAGGCGAGTTACATGAT
CCCCCATGTTGTGCAAAAAAGCGGTTAGCTCCTTCGGTCCTCCGATCGTTGTCAGAAGTAAGTTGGCCGC
AGTGTTATCACTCATGGTTATGGCAGCACTGCATAATTCTCTTACTGTCATGCCATCCGTAAGATGCTTT
TCTGTGACTGGTGAGTACTCAACCAAGTCATTCTGAGAATAGTGTATGCGGCGACCGAGTTGCTCTTGCC
CGGCGTCAATACGGGATAATACCGCGCCACATAGCAGAACTTTAAAAGTGCTCATCATTGGAAAACGTTC
TTCGGGGCGAAAACTCTCAAGGATCTTACCGCTGTTGAGATCCAGTTCGATGTAACCCACTCGTGCACCC
AACTGATCTTCAGCATCTTTTACTTTCACCAGCGTTTCTGGGTGAGCAAAAACAGGAAGGCAAAATGCCG
CAAAAAAGGGAATAAGGGCGACACGGAAATGTTGAATACTCATACTCTTCCTTTTTCAATATTATTGAAG
CATTTATCAGGGTTATTGTCTCATGAGCGGATACATATTTGAATGTATTTAGAAAAATAAACAAATAGGG
GTTCCGCGCACATTTCCCCGAAAAGTGCCACCTGACGTCGACGGATCGGGAGATCGATCTCCCGATCCCC
TAGGGTCGACTCTCAGTACAATCTGCTCTGATGCCGCATAGTTAAGCCAGTATCTGCTCCCTGCTTGTGT
GTTGGAGGTCGCTGAGTAGTGCGCGAGCAAAATTTAAGCTACAACAAGGCAAGGCTTGACCGACAATTGC
ATGAAGAATCTGCTTAGGGTTAGGCGTTTTGCGCTGCTTCGCGATGTACGGGCCAGATAT
